Addgene plasmid #119123: p40phox-PX (1-144)
Purpose: Bacterial expression of human phox homology (PX) domain, p40phox-PX (1-144)
Depositing lab: Brett Collins. Depositing organization: University of Queensland. Publication: Classification of the human phox homology (PX) domains based on their phosphoinositide binding specificities. Chandra M, Chin YK, Mas C, Feathers JR, Paul B, Datta S, Chen KE, Jia X, Yang Z, Norwood SJ, Mohanty B, Bugarcic A, Teasdale RD, Henne WM, Mobli M, Collins BM. Nat Commun. 2019 Apr 4;10(1):1528. doi: 10.1038/s41467-019-09355-y. PubMed 30948714.
Backbone
  Vector backbone: pGEX4T2
  Vector type: Bacterial Expression
Growth in bacteria
  Bacterial resistance: Ampicillin, 100 μg/mL
  Growth temperature: 37°C
  Growth strain: DH5alpha
  Copy number: Unknown
Gene/Insert
  Gene/Insert name: p40phox-PX (1-144)
  Species: H. sapiens (human)
  Promoter: tac
  Tag / fusion protein: GST (N terminal on backbone)
  Cloning method: Restriction Enzyme; 5′ cloning site BamHI (not destroyed); 3′ cloning site XhoI (not destroyed)
  Sequencing primers: 5′ pGEX5
Terms and licenses: Academic/Nonprofit Terms; Industry Terms: Not Available to Industry
Depositor comments: Amino Acid Sequence: MAVAQQLRAESDFEQLPDDVAISANIADIEEKRGFTSHFVFVIEVKTKGGSKYLIYRRYRQFHALQSKLEERFGPDSKSSALACTLPTLPAKVYVGVKQEIAEMRIPALNAYMKSLLSLPVWVLMDEDVRIFFYQSPYDSEQVP
How to cite: p40phox-PX (1-144) was a gift from Brett Collins (Addgene plasmid # 119123 ; http://n2t.net/addgene:119123 ; RRID:Addgene_119123)
