[The description below was written by a language model from this plasmid's Addgene catalogue record and pLannotate feature annotations shown in this document.]
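Description:
p40phox-PX (1-144) is a bacterial expression plasmid built on the pGEX4T2 backbone, designed to produce the phox homology (PX) domain of human p40phox (the NCF4 gene product, a component of the NADPH oxidase complex) as a glutathione S-transferase fusion in E. coli. The sequenced plasmid is about 5.4 kb. It replicates from a ColE1/pMB1-type origin and is selected with ampicillin through the β-lactamase (AmpR) gene and its own promoter. The record lists the copy number as unknown. Short rop and bom fragments, a lac promoter/lacZα segment and a CAP binding site are also annotated, and these appear to be backbone remnants rather than functional parts of the expression cassette.

The expression unit consists of the tac promoter, a strong trp/lac hybrid, followed by a lac operator, then the Schistosoma japonicum GST coding sequence, and downstream of it the NCF4 fragment encoding residues 1-144. The insert was cloned between BamHI and XhoI sites, both of which are retained. The plasmid carries its own lacI gene and promoter, so the lac repressor keeps the tac promoter off until it is relieved by IPTG, giving inducible expression independent of the host's repressor level. The N-terminal GST tag allows affinity purification on glutathione resin. The short gap between the GST and insert annotations would hold the backbone's linker, but no protease cleavage site is annotated in the feature table. According to the record, the construct belongs to a study classifying human PX domains by their phosphoinositide binding specificities, so it serves as a source of recombinant PX domain protein for that kind of work.
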