Features (pLannotate 1.2.2; 17 found; start..end, strand, type, name):
      1..31      +  promoter       lac promoter: promoter for the E. coli lac operon
     39..55      +  protein_bind   lac operator: The lac repressor binds to the lac operator to inhibit transcription in E. coli. This inhibition can be relieved by adding lactose or isopropyl-β-D-thiogalactopyranoside (IPTG). lac repressor encoded by lacI
     75..248     +  CDS            lacZα: LacZα fragment of β-galactosidase; lacZ fragment
    512..628     -  CDS            yciV (fragment): RNAAM_ECOLI - Also known as trpH From Escherichia coli (strain K12).
    704..732     +  promoter       tac promoter: strong E. coli promoter; hybrid between the trp and lac UV5 promoters
    740..756     +  protein_bind   lac operator: The lac repressor binds to the lac operator to inhibit transcription in E. coli. This inhibition can be relieved by adding lactose or isopropyl-β-D-thiogalactopyranoside (IPTG). lac repressor encoded by lacI
    779..1432    +  CDS            GST26_SCHJA: Experimental evidence at protein level: Swiss-Prot protein existence level 1. GST isoenzymes appear to play a central role in the parasite detoxification system. Other functions are also suspected including a role in increasing the solubility of haematin in the parasite gut. From Schistosoma japonicum (Blood fluke).
   1457..1888    +  CDS            NCF4 (fragment): NCF4_HUMAN - Also known as SH3PXD4. Experimental evidence at protein level: Swiss-Prot protein existence level 1. Component of the NADPH-oxidase, a multicomponent enzyme system responsible for the oxidative burst in which electrons are transported from NADPH to molecular oxygen, generating reactive oxidant intermediates. It may be important for the assembly and/or activation of the NADPH-oxidase complex. From Homo sapiens (Human).
   1924..1963    +  CDS            rop (fragment): Rop protein, which maintains plasmids at low copy number; rop
   2065..2105    +  misc_feature   bom (fragment): basis of mobility region from pBR322
   2210..2314    +  promoter       AmpR promoter: bla
   2315..3175    +  CDS            AmpR: β-lactamase; bla; confers resistance to ampicillin, carbenicillin, and related antibiotics
   3346..3934    +  rep_origin     ori: high-copy-number ColE1/pMB1/pBR322/pUC origin of replication
   4120..4171    -  misc_feature   bom (fragment): basis of mobility region from pBR322
   4178..4255    +  promoter       lacI promoter: lacI
   4256..5338    +  CDS            lacI: lac repressor; lacI; The lac repressor binds to the lac operator to inhibit transcription in E. coli. This inhibition can be relieved by adding lactose or isopropyl-β-D-thiogalactopyranoside (IPTG).
   5351..5372    +  protein_bind   CAP binding site: CAP binding activates transcription in the presence of cAMP. E. coli catabolite activator protein
>Addgene plasmid #119123 | p40phox-PX (1-144) | addgene full sequence | sequence record 275987 | Addgene NGS Result
TTTACACTTTATGCTTCCGGCTCGTATGTTGTGTGGAATTGTGAGCGGATAACAATTTCACACAGGAAAC
AGCTATGACCATGATTACGGATTCACTGGCCGTCGTTTTACAACGTCGTGACTGGGAAAACCCTGGCGTT
ACCCAACTTAATCGCCTTGCAGCACATCCCCCTTTCGCCAGCTGGCGTAATAGCGAAGAGGCCCGCACCG
ATCGCCCTTCCCAACAGTTGCGCAGCCTGAATGGCGAATGGCGCTTTGCCTGGTTTCCGGCACCAGAAGC
GGTGCCGGAAAGCTGGCTGGAGTGCGATCTTCCTGAGGCCGATACTGTCGTCGTCCCCTCAAACTGGCAG
ATGCACGGTTACGATGCGCCCATCTACACCAACGTGACCTATCCCATTACGGTCAATCCGCCGTTTGTTC
CCACGGAGAATCCGACGGGTTGTTACTCGCTCACATTTAATGTTGATGAAAGCTGGCTACAGGAAGGCCA
GACGCGAATTATTTTTGATGGCGTTGGAATTAGCTTATCGACTGCACGGTGCACCAATGCTTCTGGCGTC
AGGCAGCCATCGGAAGCTGTGGTATGGCTGTGCAGGTCGTAAATCACTGCATAATTCGTGTCGCTCAAGG
CGCACTCCCGTTCTGGATAATGTTTTTTGCGCCGACATCATAACGGTTCTGGCAAATATTCTGAAATGAG
CTGTTGACAATTAATCATCGGCTCGTATAATGTGTGGAATTGTGAGCGGATAACAATTTCACACAGGAAA
CAGTATTCATGTCCCCTATACTAGGTTATTGGAAAATTAAGGGCCTTGTGCAACCCACTCGACTTCTTTT
GGAATATCTTGAAGAAAAATATGAAGAGCATTTGTATGAGCGCGATGAAGGTGATAAATGGCGAAACAAA
AAGTTTGAATTGGGTTTGGAGTTTCCCAATCTTCCTTATTATATTGATGGTGATGTTAAATTAACACAGT
CTATGGCCATCATACGTTATATAGCTGACAAGCACAACATGTTGGGTGGTTGTCCAAAAGAGCGTGCAGA
GATTTCAATGCTTGAAGGAGCGGTTTTGGATATTAGATACGGTGTTTCGAGAATTGCATATAGTAAAGAC
TTTGAAACTCTCAAAGTTGATTTTCTTAGCAAGCTACCTGAAATGCTGAAAATGTTCGAAGATCGTTTAT
GTCATAAAACATATTTAAATGGTGATCATGTAACCCATCCTGACTTCATGTTGTATGACGCTCTTGATGT
TGTTTTATACATGGACCCAATGTGCCTGGATGCGTTCCCAAAATTAGTTTGTTTTAAAAAACGTATTGAA
GCTATCCCACAAATTGATAAGTACTTGAAATCCAGCAAGTATATAGCATGGCCTTTGCAGGGCTGGCAAG
CCACGTTTGGTGGTGGCGACCATCCTCCAAAATCGGATCTGGTTCCGCGTGGATCCATGGCGGTGGCCCA
ACAACTGCGTGCGGAATCGGACTTTGAACAACTGCCGGACGACGTGGCTATCTCGGCTAATATCGCTGAC
ATTGAAGAAAAACGTGGCTTTACCTCCCATTTCGTGTTCGTTATCGAAGTTAAGACGAAGGGCGGTAGCA
AGTATCTGATCTACCGTCGCTATCGTCAGTTTCACGCGCTGCAAAGCAAACTGGAAGAACGCTTCGGCCC
GGATTCTAAGAGCTCTGCACTGGCATGCACCCTGCCGACGCTGCCGGCGAAAGTCTACGTGGGTGTTAAG
CAGGAAATTGCCGAAATGCGTATCCCGGCACTGAACGCTTATATGAAAAGTCTGCTGTCCCTGCCGGTCT
GGGTGCTGATGGATGAAGACGTTCGCATTTTCTTTTATCAGTCACCGTATGACTCGGAACAAGTCCCGTA
ACTCGAGCGGCCGCATCGTGACTGACTGACGATCTGCCTCGCGCGTTTCGGTGATGACGGTGAAAACCTC
TGACACATGCAGCTCCCGGAGACGGTCACAGCTTGTCTGTAAGCGGATGCCGGGAGCAGACAAGCCCGTC
AGGGCGCGTCAGCGGGTGTTGGCGGGTGTCGGGGCGCAGCCATGACCCAGTCACGTAGCGATAGCGGAGT
GTATAATTCTTGAAGACGAAAGGGCCTCGTGATACGCCTATTTTTATAGGTTAATGTCATGATAATAATG
GTTTCTTAGACGTCAGGTGGCACTTTTCGGGGAAATGTGCGCGGAACCCCTATTTGTTTATTTTTCTAAA
TACATTCAAATATGTATCCGCTCATGAGACAATAACCCTGATAAATGCTTCAATAATATTGAAAAAGGAA
GAGTATGAGTATTCAACATTTCCGTGTCGCCCTTATTCCCTTTTTTGCGGCATTTTGCCTTCCTGTTTTT
GCTCACCCAGAAACGCTGGTGAAAGTAAAAGATGCTGAAGATCAGTTGGGTGCACGAGTGGGTTACATCG
AACTGGATCTCAACAGCGGTAAGATCCTTGAGAGTTTTCGCCCCGAAGAACGTTTTCCAATGATGAGCAC
TTTTAAAGTTCTGCTATGTGGCGCGGTATTATCCCGTGTTGACGCCGGGCAAGAGCAACTCGGTCGCCGC
ATACACTATTCTCAGAATGACTTGGTTGAGTACTCACCAGTCACAGAAAAGCATCTTACGGATGGCATGA
CAGTAAGAGAATTATGCAGTGCTGCCATAACCATGAGTGATAACACTGCGGCCAACTTACTTCTGACAAC
GATCGGAGGACCGAAGGAGCTAACCGCTTTTTTGCACAACATGGGGGATCATGTAACTCGCCTTGATCGT
TGGGAACCGGAGCTGAATGAAGCCATACCAAACGACGAGCGTGACACCACGATGCCTGCAGCAATGGCAA
CAACGTTGCGCAAACTATTAACTGGCGAACTACTTACTCTAGCTTCCCGGCAACAATTAATAGACTGGAT
GGAGGCGGATAAAGTTGCAGGACCACTTCTGCGCTCGGCCCTTCCGGCTGGCTGGTTTATTGCTGATAAA
TCTGGAGCCGGTGAGCGTGGGTCTCGCGGTATCATTGCAGCACTGGGGCCAGATGGTAAGCCCTCCCGTA
TCGTAGTTATCTACACGACGGGGAGTCAGGCAACTATGGATGAACGAAATAGACAGATCGCTGAGATAGG
TGCCTCACTGATTAAGCATTGGTAACTGTCAGACCAAGTTTACTCATATATACTTTAGATTGATTTAAAA
CTTCATTTTTAATTTAAAAGGATCTAGGTGAAGATCCTTTTTGATAATCTCATGACCAAAATCCCTTAAC
GTGAGTTTTCGTTCCACTGAGCGTCAGACCCCGTAGAAAAGATCAAAGGATCTTCTTGAGATCCTTTTTT
TCTGCGCGTAATCTGCTGCTTGCAAACAAAAAAACCACCGCTACCAGCGGTGGTTTGTTTGCCGGATCAA
GAGCTACCAACTCTTTTTCCGAAGGTAACTGGCTTCAGCAGAGCGCAGATACCAAATACTGTCCTTCTAG
TGTAGCCGTAGTTAGGCCACCACTTCAAGAACTCTGTAGCACCGCCTACATACCTCGCTCTGCTAATCCT
GTTACCAGTGGCTGCTGCCAGTGGCGATAAGTCGTGTCTTACCGGGTTGGACTCAAGACGATAGTTACCG
GATAAGGCGCAGCGGTCGGGCTGAACGGGGGGTTCGTGCACACAGCCCAGCTTGGAGCGAACGACCTACA
CCGAACTGAGATACCTACAGCGTGAGCTATGAGAAAGCGCCACGCTTCCCGAAGGGAGAAAGGCGGACAG
GTATCCGGTAAGCGGCAGGGTCGGAACAGGAGAGCGCACGAGGGAGCTTCCAGGGGGAAACGCCTGGTAT
CTTTATAGTCCTGTCGGGTTTCGCCACCTCTGACTTGAGCGTCGATTTTTGTGATGCTCGTCAGGGGGGC
GGAGCCTATGGAAAAACGCCAGCAACGCGGCCTTTTTACGGTTCCTGGCCTTTTGCTGGCCTTTTGCTCA
CATGTTCTTTCCTGCGTTATCCCCTGATTCTGTGGATAACCGTATTACCGCCTTTGAGTGAGCTGATACC
GCTCGCCGCAGCCGAACGACCGAGCGCAGCGAGTCAGTGAGCGAGGAAGCGGAAGAGCGCCTGATGCGGT
ATTTTCTCCTTACGCATCTGTGCGGTATTTCACACCGCATAAATTCCGACACCATCGAATGGCGCAAAAC
CTTTCGCGGTATGGCATGATAGCGCCCGGAAGAGAGTCAATTCAGGGTGGTGAATGTGAAACCAGTAACG
TTATACGATGTCGCAGAGTATGCCGGTGTCTCTTATCAGACCGTTTCCCGCGTGGTGAACCAGGCCAGCC
ACGTTTCTGCGAAAACGCGGGAAAAAGTGGAAGCGGCGATGGCGGAGCTGAATTACATTCCCAACCGCGT
GGCACAACAACTGGCGGGCAAACAGTCGTTGCTGATTGGCGTTGCCACCTCCAGTCTGGCCCTGCACGCG
CCGTCGCAAATTGTCGCGGCGATTAAATCTCGCGCCGATCAACTGGGTGCCAGCGTGGTGGTGTCGATGG
TAGAACGAAGCGGCGTCGAAGCCTGTAAAGCGGCGGTGCACAATCTTCTCGCGCAACGCGTCAGTGGGCT
GATCATTAACTATCCGCTGGATGACCAGGATGCCATTGCTGTGGAAGCTGCCTGCACTAATGTTCCGGCG
TTATTTCTTGATGTCTCTGACCAGACACCCATCAACAGTATTATTTTCTCCCATGAAGACGGTACGCGAC
TGGGCGTGGAGCATCTGGTCGCATTGGGTCACCAGCAAATCGCGCTGTTAGCGGGCCCATTAAGTTCTGT
CTCGGCGCGTCTGCGTCTGGCTGGCTGGCATAAATATCTCACTCGCAATCAAATTCAGCCGATAGCGGAA
CGGGAAGGCGACTGGAGTGCCATGTCCGGTTTTCAACAAACCATGCAAATGCTGAATGAGGGCATCGTTC
CCACTGCGATGCTGGTTGCCAACGATCAGATGGCGCTGGGCGCAATGCGCGCCATTACCGAGTCCGGGCT
GCGCGTTGGTGCGGATATCTCGGTAGTGGGATACGACGATACCGAAGACAGCTCATGTTATATCCCGCCG
TTAACCACCATCAAACAGGATTTTCGCCTGCTGGGGCAAACCAGCGTGGACCGCTTGCTGCAACTCTCTC
AGGGCCAGGCGGTGAAGGGCAATCAGCTGTTGCCCGTCTCACTGGTGAAAAGAAAAACCACCCTGGCGCC
CAATACGCAAACCGCCTCTCCCCGCGCGTTGGCCGATTCATTAATGCAGCTGGCACGACAGGTTTCCCGA
CTGGAAAGCGGGCAGTGAGCGCAACGCAATTAATGTAAGTTAGCTCACTCATTAGGCACCCCAGGC
